Addgene plasmid #76533: RIPK1 gRNA (BRDN0001148444)
Purpose: 3rd generation lentiviral gRNA plasmid targeting human RIPK1
Depositing lab: John Doench & David Root. Depositing organization: Broad Institute. Publication: Optimized sgRNA design to maximize activity and minimize off-target effects of CRISPR-Cas9. Doench JG, Fusi N, Sullender M, Hegde M, Vaimberg EW, Donovan KF, Smith I, Tothova Z, Wilen C, Orchard R, Virgin HW, Listgarten J, Root DE. Nat Biotechnol. 2016 Jan 18. doi: 10.1038/nbt.3437. PubMed 26780180.
Backbone
  Vector backbone: lentiGuide-Puro
  Backbone manufacturer: Zhang Lab (Addgene plasmid # 52963)
  Vector type: Mammalian Expression, Lentiviral, CRISPR
  Selectable markers: Puromycin
Growth in bacteria
  Bacterial resistance: Ampicillin, 100 μg/mL
  Growth temperature: 37°C
  Growth strain: DH5alpha
  Copy number: High Copy
Gene/Insert
  Gene/Insert name: RIPK1 (alt name: RIPK1)
  gRNA/shRNA sequence: GGGAAGCGAATCCGGAAGCT
  Species: H. sapiens (human)
  Entrez Gene: RIPK1 (a.k.a. AIEFL, IMD57, RIP, RIP-1, RIP1)
  Promoter: hU6
  Cloning method: Unknown
  Sequencing primers: 5′ U6-F; 3′ pS2-R
Terms and licenses: Academic/Nonprofit Terms; Industry Terms: Not Available to Industry
Depositor comments: The gRNA was designed to target a Genbank reference sequence which has since been removed from the database. Note that this plasmid does NOT contain Cas9. It should be used in conjunction with lentiCas9-Blast (Addgene #52962) or otherwise with cell lines already expressing Cas9. Browse the full kinome gRNA library at http://www.addgene.org/pooled-library/broadgpp-human-kinome/ or visit http://www.broadinstitute.org/rnai/public/ for detailed protocols and information.
How to cite: RIPK1 gRNA (BRDN0001148444) was a gift from John Doench & David Root (Addgene plasmid # 76533 ; http://n2t.net/addgene:76533 ; RRID:Addgene_76533)
