[The description below was written by a language model from this plasmid's Addgene catalogue record and pLannotate feature annotations shown in this document.]
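Description:
RIPK1 gRNA (BRDN0001148444) is a third-generation lentiviral guide RNA plasmid built on the lentiGuide-Puro backbone and designed to direct Streptococcus pyogenes Cas9 to the human RIPK1 gene. It is maintained in E. coli through a high-copy ColE1/pUC-type origin with ampicillin resistance (bla), and the backbone also carries an f1 origin, an SV40 origin and residual lac and phage promoter elements typical of cloning vectors.

The lentiviral genome is transcribed from an RSV promoter fused to a truncated HIV-1 5' LTR, which makes packaging Tat-independent. It contains the Ψ packaging signal with a partial gag region, the Rev response element for nuclear export of the unspliced genomic RNA, a central polypurine tract, and a self-inactivating ΔU3 3' LTR followed by an SV40 polyadenylation signal. Within this frame there are two expression units. A human U6 RNA polymerase III promoter drives the RIPK1-specific spacer joined to the SpCas9 gRNA scaffold. Downstream, an EF-1α promoter with its intron A drives puromycin N-acetyltransferase, followed by a WPRE to enhance transcript expression, allowing puromycin selection of transduced mammalian cells.

The plasmid does not encode Cas9, so it is intended for use alongside a separate Cas9 vector or in cells that already express the nuclease, typically for knockout of RIPK1. It belongs to a human kinome gRNA collection based on optimised sgRNA design rules. The depositors note that the guide was designed against a GenBank reference sequence that has since been withdrawn from the database.
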