Features (pLannotate 1.2.2; 29 found; start..end, strand, type, name):
     14..80      +  CDS            small t antigen (fragment): SV40 (simian virus 40) small t antigen
    106..317     +  promoter       EF-1α core promoter: core promoter for human elongation factor EF-1α
    318..1256    +  intron         EF-1α intron A: intron upstream of the start codon of human EF-1α
   1278..1877    +  CDS            PuroR (fragment): puromycin N-acetyltransferase; pac from Streptomyces; confers resistance to puromycin
   1893..2481    +  misc_feature   WPRE: woodchuck hepatitis virus posttranscriptional regulatory element
   2532..2551    +  misc_feature   cPPT/CTS (fragment): central polypurine tract and central termination sequence of HIV-1
   2553..2786    +  LTR            3' LTR (ΔU3): self-inactivating 3' long terminal repeat (LTR) from HIV-1
   2864..2985    +  polyA_signal   SV40 poly(A) signal: SV40 polyadenylation signal
   3025..3160    +  rep_origin     SV40 ori: SV40 origin of replication
   3181..3199    -  promoter       T7 promoter: promoter for bacteriophage T7 RNA polymerase
   3207..3362    +  CDS            lacZα (fragment): LacZα fragment of β-galactosidase; lacZ fragment
   3367..3795    +  rep_origin     f1 ori (sequence partly withheld): f1 bacteriophage origin of replication; arrow indicates direction of (+) strand synthesis
   3848..3952    +  promoter       AmpR promoter: bla
   3953..4813    +  CDS            AmpR: β-lactamase; bla; confers resistance to ampicillin, carbenicillin, and related antibiotics
   4984..5572    +  rep_origin     ori: high-copy-number ColE1/pMB1/pBR322/pUC origin of replication
   5755..5847    +  CDS            lacI (fragment): lac repressor; lacI; The lac repressor binds to the lac operator to inhibit transcription in E. coli. This inhibition can be relieved by adding lactose or isopropyl-β-D-thiogalactopyranoside (IPTG).
   5860..5881    +  protein_bind   CAP binding site: CAP binding activates transcription in the presence of cAMP. E. coli catabolite activator protein
   5896..5926    +  promoter       lac promoter: promoter for the E. coli lac operon
   5934..5950    +  protein_bind   lac operator: The lac repressor binds to the lac operator to inhibit transcription in E. coli. This inhibition can be relieved by adding lactose or isopropyl-β-D-thiogalactopyranoside (IPTG). lac repressor encoded by lacI
   5995..6013    +  promoter       T3 promoter: promoter for bacteriophage T3 RNA polymerase
   6041..6267    +  promoter       RSV promoter: Rous sarcoma virus enhancer/promoter
   6268..6448    +  LTR            5' LTR (truncated): truncated 5' long terminal repeat (LTR) from HIV-1
   6495..6620    +  misc_feature   HIV-1 Ψ: packaging signal of human immunodeficiency virus type 1
   6604..6967    +  CDS            HIV-1 gag (fragment): gag protein from human immunodeficiency virus 1; gag
   7113..7346    +  misc_feature   RRE: The Rev response element (RRE) of HIV-1 allows for Rev-dependent mRNA export from the nucleus to the cytoplasm.
   7723..7749    +  CDS            Rev (fragment): human immunodeficiency virus 1 (HIV-1) Rev protein; rev; enhances nuclear export of unspliced and incompletely spliced viral mRNAs
   7753..7993    +  promoter       U6 promoter: RNA polymerase III promoter for human U6 snRNA
   8023..8098    +  misc_RNA       gRNA scaffold: guide RNA scaffold for the Streptococcus pyogenes CRISPR/Cas9 system
   8154..8271    +  misc_feature   cPPT/CTS: central polypurine tract and central termination sequence of HIV-1
>Addgene plasmid #76533 | RIPK1 gRNA (BRDN0001148444) | addgene full sequence | sequence record 186018 | Addgene Assembled Sequence
CCCGGGTGCAAAGATGGATAAAGTTTTAAACAGAGAGGAATCTTTGCAGCTAATGGACCTTCTAGGTCTT
GAAAGGAGTGGGAATTGGCTCCGGTGCCCGTCAGTGGGCAGAGCGCACATCGCCCACAGTCCCCGAGAAG
TTGGGGGGAGGGGTCGGCAATTGATCCGGTGCCTAGAGAAGGTGGCGCGGGGTAAACTGGGAAAGTGATG
TCGTGTACTGGCTCCGCCTTTTTCCCGAGGGTGGGGGAGAACCGTATATAAGTGCAGTAGTCGCCGTGAA
CGTTCTTTTTCGCAACGGGTTTGCCGCCAGAACACAGGTAAGTGCCGTGTGTGGTTCCCGCGGGCCTGGC
CTCTTTACGGGTTATGGCCCTTGCGTGCCTTGAATTACTTCCACCTGGCTGCAGTACGTGATTCTTGATC
CCGAGCTTCGGGTTGGAAGTGGGTGGGAGAGTTCGAGGCCTTGCGCTTAAGGAGCCCCTTCGCCTCGTGC
TTGAGTTGAGGCCTGGCCTGGGCGCTGGGGCCGCCGCGTGCGAATCTGGTGGCACCTTCGCGCCTGTCTC
GCTGCTTTCGATAAGTCTCTAGCCATTTAAAATTTTTGATGACCTGCTGCGACGCTTTTTTTCTGGCAAG
ATAGTCTTGTAAATGCGGGCCAAGATCTGCACACTGGTATTTCGGTTTTTGGGGCCGCGGGCGGCGACGG
GGCCCGTGCGTCCCAGCGCACATGTTCGGCGAGGCGGGGCCTGCGAGCGCGGCCACCGAGAATCGGACGG
GGGTAGTCTCAAGCTGGCCGGCCTGCTCTGGTGCCTGGCCTCGCGCCGCCGTGTATCGCCCCGCCCTGGG
CGGCAAGGCTGGCCCGGTCGGCACCAGTTGCGTGAGCGGAAAGATGGCCGCTTCCCGGCCCTGCTGCAGG
GAGCTCAAAATGGAGGACGCGGCGCTCGGGAGAGCGGGCGGGTGAGTCACCCACACAAAGGAAAAGGGCC
TTTCCGTCCTCAGCCGTCGCTTCATGTGACTCCACGGAGTACCGGGCGCCGTCCAGGCACCTCGATTAGT
TCTCGAGCTTTTGGAGTACGTCGTCTTTAGGTTGGGGGGAGGGGTTTTATGCGATGGAGTTTCCCCACAC
TGAGTGGGTGGAGACTGAAGTTAGGCCAGCTTGGCACTTGATGTAATTCTCCTTGGAATTTGCCCTTTTT
GAGTTTGGATCTTGGTTCATTCTCAAGCCTCAGACAGTGGTTCAAAGTTTTTTTCTTCCATTTCAGGTGT
CGTGACGTACGGCCACCATGACCGAGTACAAGCCCACGGTGCGCCTCGCCACCCGCGACGACGTCCCCAG
GGCCGTACGCACCCTCGCCGCCGCGTTCGCCGACTACCCCGCCACGCGCCACACCGTCGATCCGGACCGC
CACATCGAGCGGGTCACCGAGCTGCAAGAACTCTTCCTCACGCGCGTCGGGCTCGACATCGGCAAGGTGT
GGGTCGCGGACGACGGCGCCGCCGTGGCGGTCTGGACCACGCCGGAGAGCGTCGAAGCGGGGGCGGTGTT
CGCCGAGATCGGCCCGCGCATGGCCGAGTTGAGCGGTTCCCGGCTGGCCGCGCAGCAACAGATGGAAGGC
CTCCTGGCGCCGCACCGGCCCAAGGAGCCCGCGTGGTTCCTGGCCACCGTCGGAGTCTCGCCCGACCACC
AGGGCAAGGGTCTGGGCAGCGCCGTCGTGCTCCCCGGAGTGGAGGCGGCCGAGCGCGCCGGGGTGCCCGC
CTTCCTGGAGACCTCCGCGCCCCGCAACCTCCCCTTCTACGAGCGGCTCGGCTTCACCGTCACCGCCGAC
GTCGAGGTGCCCGAAGGACCGCGCACCTGGTGCATGACCCGCAAGCCCGGTGCCTGAACGCGTTAAGTCG
ACAATCAACCTCTGGATTACAAAATTTGTGAAAGATTGACTGGTATTCTTAACTATGTTGCTCCTTTTAC
GCTATGTGGATACGCTGCTTTAATGCCTTTGTATCATGCTATTGCTTCCCGTATGGCTTTCATTTTCTCC
TCCTTGTATAAATCCTGGTTGCTGTCTCTTTATGAGGAGTTGTGGCCCGTTGTCAGGCAACGTGGCGTGG
TGTGCACTGTGTTTGCTGACGCAACCCCCACTGGTTGGGGCATTGCCACCACCTGTCAGCTCCTTTCCGG
GACTTTCGCTTTCCCCCTCCCTATTGCCACGGCGGAACTCATCGCCGCCTGCCTTGCCCGCTGCTGGACA
GGGGCTCGGCTGTTGGGCACTGACAATTCCGTGGTGTTGTCGGGGAAATCATCGTCCTTTCCTTGGCTGC
TCGCCTGTGTTGCCACCTGGATTCTGCGCGGGACGTCCTTCTGCTACGTCCCTTCGGCCCTCAATCCAGC
GGACCTTCCTTCCCGCGGCCTGCTGCCGGCTCTGCGGCCTCTTCCGCGTCTTCGCCTTCGCCCTCAGACG
AGTCGGATCTCCCTTTGGGCCGCCTCCCCGCGTCGACTTTAAGACCAATGACTTACAAGGCAGCTGTAGA
TCTTAGCCACTTTTTAAAAGAAAAGGGGGGACTGGAAGGGCTAATTCACTCCCAACGAAGACAAGATCTG
CTTTTTGCTTGTACTGGGTCTCTCTGGTTAGACCAGATCTGAGCCTGGGAGCTCTCTGGCTAACTAGGGA
ACCCACTGCTTAAGCCTCAATAAAGCTTGCCTTGAGTGCTTCAAGTAGTGTGTGCCCGTCTGTTGTGTGA
CTCTGGTAACTAGAGATCCCTCAGACCCTTTTAGTCAGTGTGGAAAATCTCTAGCAGTACGTATAGTAGT
TCATGTCATCTTATTATTCAGTATTTATAACTTGCAAAGAAATGAATATCAGAGAGTGAGAGGAACTTGT
TTATTGCAGCTTATAATGGTTACAAATAAAGCAATAGCATCACAAATTTCACAAATAAAGCATTTTTTTC
ACTGCATTCTAGTTGTGGTTTGTCCAAACTCATCAATGTATCTTATCATGTCTGGCTCTAGCTATCCCGC
CCCTAACTCCGCCCATCCCGCCCCTAACTCCGCCCAGTTCCGCCCATTCTCCGCCCCATGGCTGACTAAT
TTTTTTTATTTATGCAGAGGCCGAGGCCGCCTCGGCCTCTGAGCTATTCCAGAAGTAGTGAGGAGGCTTT
TTTGGAGGCCTAGGGACGTACCCAATTCGCCCTATAGTGAGTCGTATTACGCGCGCTCACTGGCCGTCGT
TTTACAACGTCGTGACTGGGAAAACCCTGGCGTTACCCAACTTAATCGCCTTGCAGCACATCCCCCTTTC
GCCAGCTGGCGTAATAGCGAAGAGGCCCGCACCGATCGCCCTTCCCAACAGTTGCGCAGCCTGAATGGCG
AATGGG
[124 nt withheld, positions 3367-3490]
C
[91 nt withheld, positions 3492-3582]
A
[49 nt withheld, positions 3584-3632]
CCTTTGACGTTGGAGTCCACGTTCTTT
[37 nt withheld, positions 3660-3696]
ACCCTATCTCGGTCTATTCTTTTGATTTATAAGGGATTTTGCCGATTTCGGCCTATTGGTTAAAAAATGA
GCTGATTTAACAAAAATTTAACGCGAATTTTAACAAAATATTAACGCTTACAATTTAGGTGGCACTTTTC
GGGGAAATGTGCGCGGAACCCCTATTTGTTTATTTTTCTAAATACATTCAAATATGTATCCGCTCATGAG
ACAATAACCCTGATAAATGCTTCAATAATATTGAAAAAGGAAGAGTATGAGTATTCAACATTTCCGTGTC
GCCCTTATTCCCTTTTTTGCGGCATTTTGCCTTCCTGTTTTTGCTCACCCAGAAACGCTGGTGAAAGTAA
AAGATGCTGAAGATCAGTTGGGTGCACGAGTGGGTTACATCGAACTGGATCTCAACAGCGGTAAGATCCT
TGAGAGTTTTCGCCCCGAAGAACGTTTTCCAATGATGAGCACTTTTAAAGTTCTGCTATGTGGCGCGGTA
TTATCCCGTATTGACGCCGGGCAAGAGCAACTCGGTCGCCGCATACACTATTCTCAGAATGACTTGGTTG
AGTACTCACCAGTCACAGAAAAGCATCTTACGGATGGCATGACAGTAAGAGAATTATGCAGTGCTGCCAT
AACCATGAGTGATAACACTGCGGCCAACTTACTTCTGACAACGATCGGAGGACCGAAGGAGCTAACCGCT
TTTTTGCACAACATGGGGGATCATGTAACTCGCCTTGATCGTTGGGAACCGGAGCTGAATGAAGCCATAC
CAAACGACGAGCGTGACACCACGATGCCTGTAGCAATGGCAACAACGTTGCGCAAACTATTAACTGGCGA
ACTACTTACTCTAGCTTCCCGGCAACAATTAATAGACTGGATGGAGGCGGATAAAGTTGCAGGACCACTT
CTGCGCTCGGCCCTTCCGGCTGGCTGGTTTATTGCTGATAAATCTGGAGCCGGTGAGCGTGGGTCTCGCG
GTATCATTGCAGCACTGGGGCCAGATGGTAAGCCCTCCCGTATCGTAGTTATCTACACGACGGGGAGTCA
GGCAACTATGGATGAACGAAATAGACAGATCGCTGAGATAGGTGCCTCACTGATTAAGCATTGGTAACTG
TCAGACCAAGTTTACTCATATATACTTTAGATTGATTTAAAACTTCATTTTTAATTTAAAAGGATCTAGG
TGAAGATCCTTTTTGATAATCTCATGACCAAAATCCCTTAACGTGAGTTTTCGTTCCACTGAGCGTCAGA
CCCCGTAGAAAAGATCAAAGGATCTTCTTGAGATCCTTTTTTTCTGCGCGTAATCTGCTGCTTGCAAACA
AAAAAACCACCGCTACCAGCGGTGGTTTGTTTGCCGGATCAAGAGCTACCAACTCTTTTTCCGAAGGTAA
CTGGCTTCAGCAGAGCGCAGATACCAAATACTGTTCTTCTAGTGTAGCCGTAGTTAGGCCACCACTTCAA
GAACTCTGTAGCACCGCCTACATACCTCGCTCTGCTAATCCTGTTACCAGTGGCTGCTGCCAGTGGCGAT
AAGTCGTGTCTTACCGGGTTGGACTCAAGACGATAGTTACCGGATAAGGCGCAGCGGTCGGGCTGAACGG
GGGGTTCGTGCACACAGCCCAGCTTGGAGCGAACGACCTACACCGAACTGAGATACCTACAGCGTGAGCT
ATGAGAAAGCGCCACGCTTCCCGAAGGGAGAAAGGCGGACAGGTATCCGGTAAGCGGCAGGGTCGGAACA
GGAGAGCGCACGAGGGAGCTTCCAGGGGGAAACGCCTGGTATCTTTATAGTCCTGTCGGGTTTCGCCACC
TCTGACTTGAGCGTCGATTTTTGTGATGCTCGTCAGGGGGGCGGAGCCTATGGAAAAACGCCAGCAACGC
GGCCTTTTTACGGTTCCTGGCCTTTTGCTGGCCTTTTGCTCACATGTTCTTTCCTGCGTTATCCCCTGAT
TCTGTGGATAACCGTATTACCGCCTTTGAGTGAGCTGATACCGCTCGCCGCAGCCGAACGACCGAGCGCA
GCGAGTCAGTGAGCGAGGAAGCGGAAGAGCGCCCAATACGCAAACCGCCTCTCCCCGCGCGTTGGCCGAT
TCATTAATGCAGCTGGCACGACAGGTTTCCCGACTGGAAAGCGGGCAGTGAGCGCAACGCAATTAATGTG
AGTTAGCTCACTCATTAGGCACCCCAGGCTTTACACTTTATGCTTCCGGCTCGTATGTTGTGTGGAATTG
TGAGCGGATAACAATTTCACACAGGAAACAGCTATGACCATGATTACGCCAAGCGCGCAATTAACCCTCA
CTAAAGGGAACAAAAGCTGGAGCTGCAAGCTTAATGTAGTCTTATGCAATACTCTTGTAGTCTTGCAACA
TGGTAACGATGAGTTAGCAACATGCCTTACAAGGAGAGAAAAAGCACCGTGCATGCCGATTGGTGGAAGT
AAGGTGGTACGATCGTGCCTTATTAGGAAGGCAACAGACGGGTCTGACATGGATTGGACGAACCACTGAA
TTGCCGCATTGCAGAGATATTGTATTTAAGTGCCTAGCTCGATACATAAACGGGTCTCTCTGGTTAGACC
AGATCTGAGCCTGGGAGCTCTCTGGCTAACTAGGGAACCCACTGCTTAAGCCTCAATAAAGCTTGCCTTG
AGTGCTTCAAGTAGTGTGTGCCCGTCTGTTGTGTGACTCTGGTAACTAGAGATCCCTCAGACCCTTTTAG
TCAGTGTGGAAAATCTCTAGCAGTGGCGCCCGAACAGGGACTTGAAAGCGAAAGGGAAACCAGAGGAGCT
CTCTCGACGCAGGACTCGGCTTGCTGAAGCGCGCACGGCAAGAGGCGAGGGGCGGCGACTGGTGAGTACG
CCAAAAATTTTGACTAGCGGAGGCTAGAAGGAGAGAGATGGGTGCGAGAGCGTCAGTATTAAGCGGGGGA
GAATTAGATCGCGATGGGAAAAAATTCGGTTAAGGCCAGGGGGAAAGAAAAAATATAAATTAAAACATAT
AGTATGGGCAAGCAGGGAGCTAGAACGATTCGCAGTTAATCCTGGCCTGTTAGAAACATCAGAAGGCTGT
AGACAAATACTGGGACAGCTACAACCATCCCTTCAGACAGGATCAGAAGAACTTAGATCATTATATAATA
CAGTAGCAACCCTCTATTGTGTGCATCAAAGGATAGAGATAAAAGACACCAAGGAAGCTTTAGACAAGAT
AGAGGAAGAGCAAAACAAAAGTAAGACCACCGCACAGCAAGCGGCCGCTGATCTTCAGACCTGGAGGAGG
AGATATGAGGGACAATTGGAGAAGTGAATTATATAAATATAAAGTAGTAAAAATTGAACCATTAGGAGTA
GCACCCACCAAGGCAAAGAGAAGAGTGGTGCAGAGAGAAAAAAGAGCAGTGGGAATAGGAGCTTTGTTCC
TTGGGTTCTTGGGAGCAGCAGGAAGCACTATGGGCGCAGCGTCAATGACGCTGACGGTACAGGCCAGACA
ATTATTGTCTGGTATAGTGCAGCAGCAGAACAATTTGCTGAGGGCTATTGAGGCGCAACAGCATCTGTTG
CAACTCACAGTCTGGGGCATCAAGCAGCTCCAGGCAAGAATCCTGGCTGTGGAAAGATACCTAAAGGATC
AACAGCTCCTGGGGATTTGGGGTTGCTCTGGAAAACTCATTTGCACCACTGCTGTGCCTTGGAATGCTAG
TTGGAGTAATAAATCTCTGGAACAGATTTGGAATCACACGACCTGGATGGAGTGGGACAGAGAAATTAAC
AATTACACAAGCTTAATACACTCCTTAATTGAAGAATCGCAAAACCAGCAAGAAAAGAATGAACAAGAAT
TATTGGAATTAGATAAATGGGCAAGTTTGTGGAATTGGTTTAACATAACAAATTGGCTGTGGTATATAAA
ATTATTCATAATGATAGTAGGAGGCTTGGTAGGTTTAAGAATAGTTTTTGCTGTACTTTCTATAGTGAAT
AGAGTTAGGCAGGGATATTCACCATTATCGTTTCAGACCCACCTCCCAACCCCGAGGGGACCCAGAGAGG
GCCTATTTCCCATGATTCCTTCATATTTGCATATACGATACAAGGCTGTTAGAGAGATAATTAGAATTAA
TTTGACTGTAAACACAAAGATATTAGTACAAAATACGTGACGTAGAAAGTAATAATTTCTTGGGTAGTTT
GCAGTTTTAAAATTATGTTTTAAAATGGACTATCATATGCTTACCGTAACTTGAAAGTATTTCGATTTCT
TGGCTTTATATATCTTGTGGAAAGGACGAAACACCGGGGAAGCGAATCCGGAAGCTGTTTTAGAGCTAGA
AATAGCAAGTTAAAATAAGGCTAGTCCGTTATCAACTTGAAAAAGTGGCACCGAGTCGGTGCTTTTTTAA
GCTTGGCGTAACTAGATCTTGAGACAAATGGCAGTATTCATCCACAATTTTAAAAGAAAAGGGGGGATTG
GGGGGTACAGTGCAGGGGAAAGAATAGTAGACATAATAGCAACAGACATACAAACTAAAGAATTACAAAA
ACAAATTACAAAAATTCAAAATTTTCGGGTTTATTACAGGGACAGCAGAGATCCACTTTGGCGCCGGCTC
GAGGGGG
