>Addgene plasmid #76533 | RIPK1 gRNA (BRDN0001148444) | depositor partial sequence | sequence record 143993 | Target Sequence
GGGAAGCGAATCCGGAAGCT
