>Addgene plasmid #76533 | RIPK1 gRNA (BRDN0001148444) | addgene partial sequence | sequence record 186017 | hU6-F
GACGTAGAAAGTAATAATTTCTTGGGTAGTTTGCAGTTTTAAAATTATGTTTTAAAATGGACTATCATAT
GCTTACCGTAACTTGAAAGTATTTCGATTTCTTGGCTTTATATATCTTGTGGAAAGGACGAAACACCGGG
GAAGCGAATCCGGAAGCTGTTTTAGAGCTAGAAATAGCAAGTTAAAATAAGGCTAGTCCGTTATCAACTT
GAAAAAGTGGCACCGAGTCGGTGCTTTTTTAAGCTTGGCGTAACTAGATCTTGAGACAAATGGCAGTATT
CATCCACAATTTTAAAAGAAAAGGGGGGATTGGGGGGTACAGTGCAGGGGAAAGAATAGTAGACATAATA
GCAACAGACATACAAACTAAAGAATTACAAAAACAAATTACAAAAATTCAAAATTTTCGGGTTTATTACA
GGGACAGCAGAGATCCACTTTGGCGCCGGCTCGAGGGGGCCCGGGTGCAAAGATGGATAAAGTTTTAAAC
AGAGAGGAATCTTTGCAGCTAATGGACCTTCTAGGTCTTGAAAGGAGTGGGAATTGGCTCCGGTGCCCGT
CAGTGGGCAG
